Addgene plasmid #207293: pHCMV_MERS-CoV_S
Purpose: Mammalian expression of MERS coronavirus S protein
Depositing lab: Feng Zhang. Depositing organization: Broad Institute. Publication: Cell type-specific delivery by modular envelope design. Strebinger D, Frangieh CJ, Friedrich MJ, Faure G, Macrae RK, Zhang F. Nat Commun. 2023 Aug 23;14(1):5141. doi: 10.1038/s41467-023-40788-8. PubMed 37612276.
Backbone
  Vector backbone: pHCMV
  Backbone manufacturer: Clontech
  Backbone size w/o insert (bp): 4764
  Vector type: Mammalian Expression
Growth in bacteria
  Bacterial resistance: Ampicillin, 100 μg/mL
  Growth temperature: 37°C
  Growth strain: NEB Stable
  Copy number: High Copy
Gene/Insert
  Gene/Insert name: MERS-CoV_S
  Species: MERS coronavirus
  Insert size (bp): 4059
  Mutation: mammalian codon optimization
  Entrez Gene: S (a.k.a. G128_gp02)
  Promoter: CMV promoter
  Cloning method: Restriction Enzyme; 5′ cloning site EcoRI (not destroyed); 3′ cloning site BglII (not destroyed)
Resource information
  A portion of this plasmid was derived from a plasmid made by: synthesis
Terms and licenses: Academic/Nonprofit Terms; Industry Terms: Not Available to Industry
How to cite: pHCMV_MERS-CoV_S was a gift from Feng Zhang (Addgene plasmid # 207293 ; http://n2t.net/addgene:207293 ; RRID:Addgene_207293)
