[The description below was written by a language model from this plasmid's Addgene catalogue record and pLannotate feature annotations shown in this document.]
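Description:
pHCMV_MERS-CoV_S is a mammalian expression plasmid built on the pHCMV backbone that drives production of the spike (S) glycoprotein of Middle East respiratory syndrome coronavirus. It is propagated in E. coli as a high-copy plasmid through a ColE1/pUC-type origin and selected with ampicillin via the β-lactamase gene. The backbone also carries an f1 phage origin and remnants of a pBluescript-type cloning vector (lac promoter/operator, CAP site, lacI and lacZα fragments, a T7 promoter and part of a multiple cloning site). These play no role in mammalian expression. No mammalian selection marker is annotated, so the plasmid appears suited to transient transfection.

The expression cassette consists of the human cytomegalovirus immediate-early enhancer and promoter, followed by a rabbit β-globin intron, which typically improves transcript processing and expression, then the S open reading frame, and finally the rabbit β-globin polyadenylation signal. The insert of about 4.1 kb is a synthetic, mammalian codon-optimized spike coding sequence cloned between EcoRI and BglII sites, both retained. The annotation matches it to the MERS-CoV spike reference protein, and no epitope tags or reporters are annotated. The full sequenced record of roughly 8.8 kb is consistent with the stated backbone and insert sizes.

The stated purpose is mammalian expression of the MERS-CoV S protein. The associated publication concerns modular envelope design for cell type-specific delivery, which suggests use as an envelope-supplying plasmid for pseudotyping viral or virus-like particles. The record does not explicitly describe that application.
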