Features (pLannotate 1.2.2; 16 found; start..end, strand, type, name):
     97..476     +  enhancer       CMV enhancer: human cytomegalovirus immediate early enhancer
    477..680     +  promoter       CMV promoter: human cytomegalovirus (CMV) immediate early promoter
    792..1364    +  intron         β-globin intron: intron from rabbit β-globin gene
   1425..5483    +  CDS            S (sequence partly withheld): SPIKE_MERS1 - Experimental evidence at protein level: Swiss-Prot protein existence level 1. [Spike protein S2']: Acts as a viral fusion peptide which is unmasked following S2 cleavage occurring upon virus endocytosis. From Middle East respiratory syndrome-related coronavirus (isolate United Kingdom/H123990006/2012) (MERS-CoV) (Betacoronavirus England 1).
   5593..5648    +  polyA_signal   β-globin poly(A) signal: rabbit β-globin polyadenylation signal (Gil and Proudfoot, 1987)
   6030..6046    -  protein_bind   lac operator: The lac repressor binds to the lac operator to inhibit transcription in E. coli. This inhibition can be relieved by adding lactose or isopropyl-β-D-thiogalactopyranoside (IPTG). lac repressor encoded by lacI
   6054..6084    -  promoter       lac promoter: promoter for the E. coli lac operon
   6099..6120    -  protein_bind   CAP binding site: CAP binding activates transcription in the presence of cAMP. E. coli catabolite activator protein
   6133..6225    -  CDS            lacI (fragment): lac repressor; lacI; The lac repressor binds to the lac operator to inhibit transcription in E. coli. This inhibition can be relieved by adding lactose or isopropyl-β-D-thiogalactopyranoside (IPTG).
   6408..6996    -  rep_origin     ori: high-copy-number ColE1/pMB1/pBR322/pUC origin of replication
   7167..8027    -  CDS            AmpR: β-lactamase; bla; confers resistance to ampicillin, carbenicillin, and related antibiotics
   8028..8132    -  promoter       AmpR promoter: bla
   8185..8613    -  rep_origin     f1 ori (sequence partly withheld): f1 bacteriophage origin of replication; arrow indicates direction of (+) strand synthesis
   8618..8773    -  CDS            lacZα (fragment): LacZα fragment of β-galactosidase; lacZ fragment
   8781..8799    +  promoter       T7 promoter: promoter for bacteriophage T7 RNA polymerase
   8808..14      +  misc_feature   MCS (fragment) (across the origin): pBluescript multiple cloning site
>Addgene plasmid #207293 | pHCMV_MERS-CoV_S | addgene full sequence | sequence record 407410 | Addgene NGS Result
GCGGCCGCTCTAGAGAGCTTGGCCCATTGCATACGTTGTATCCATATCATAATATGTACATTTATATTGG
CTCATGTCCAACATTACCGCCATGTTGACATTGATTATTGACTAGTTATTAATAGTAATCAATTACGGGG
TCATTAGTTCATAGCCCATATATGGAGTTCCGCGTTACATAACTTACGGTAAATGGCCCGCCTGGCTGAC
CGCCCAACGACCCCCGCCCATTGACGTCAATAATGACGTATGTTCCCATAGTAACGCCAATAGGGACTTT
CCATTGACGTCAATGGGTGGAGTATTTACGGTAAACTGCCCACTTGGCAGTACATCAAGTGTATCATATG
CCAAGTACGCCCCCTATTGACGTCAATGACGGTAAATGGCCCGCCTGGCATTATGCCCAGTACATGACCT
TATGGGACTTTCCTACTTGGCAGTACATCTACGTATTAGTCATCGCTATTACCATGGTGATGCGGTTTTG
GCAGTACATCAATGGGCGTGGATAGCGGTTTGACTCACGGGGATTTCCAAGTCTCCACCCCATTGACGTC
AATGGGAGTTTGTTTTGGCACCAAAATCAACGGGACTTTCCAAAATGTCGTAACAACTCCGCCCCATTGA
CGCAAATGGGCGGTAGGCGTGTACGGTGGGAGGTCTATATAAGCAGAGCTCGTTTAGTGAACCGTCAGAT
CGCCTGGACACGCCATCCACGCTGTTTTGACCTCCATAGATGACACCGGGACCGATCCAGCCTCCGGTCG
ACCGATCCTGAGAACTTCAGGGTGAGTTTGGGGACCCTTGATTGTTCTTTCTTTTTCGCTATTGTAAAAT
TCATGTTATATGGAGGGGGCAAAGTTTTCAGGGTGTTGTTTAGAATGGGAAGATGTCCCTTGTATCACCA
TGGACCCTCATGATAATTTTGTTTCTTTCACTTTCTACTCTGTTGACAACCATTGTCTCCTCTTATTTTC
TTTTCATTTTCTGTAACTTTTTCGTTAAACTTTAGCTTGCATTTGTAACGAATTTTTAAATTCACTTTTG
TTTATTTGTCAGATTGTAAGTACTTTCTCTAATCACTTTTTTTTCAAGGCAATCAGGGTATATTATATTG
TACTTCAGCACAGTTTTAGAGAACAATTGTTATAATTAAATGATAAGGTAGAATATTTCTGCATATAAAT
TCTGGCTGGCGTGGAAATATTCTTATTGGTAGAAACAACTACACCCTGGTCATCATCCTGCCTTTCTCTT
TATGGTTACAATGATATACACTGTTTGAGATGAGGATAAAATACTCTGAGTCCAAACCGGGCCCCTCTGC
TAACCATGTTCATGCCTTCTTCTCTTTCCTACAGCTCCTGGGCAACGTGCTGGTTGTTGTGCTGTCTCAT
CATTTTGGCAAAGAATTCGCCACCATGATTCACTCCGTGTTCCTCCTCATGTTTCTGCTCACACCCACCG
AGTCCTATGTCGACGTCGGACCCGATTCCGTGAAAAGCGCTTGCATCGAGGTCGACATCCAGCAAACATT
CTTCGACAAGACATGGCCTAGACCCATCGACGTCAGCAAGGCCGATGGCATTATCTACCCTCAAGGAAGA
ACCTACTCCAATATCACCATCACCTACCAAGGACTGTTCCCTTACCAAGGCGACCATGGCGATATGTACG
TCTACTCCGCTGGACATGCTACCGGAACAACACCTCAGAAGCTCTTCGTGGCCAATTACTCCCAAGACGT
GAAGCAATTCGCCAACGGATTCGTGGTGAGAATCGGAGCCGCCGCCAATTCCACCGGCACAGTGATCATT
TCCCCTAGCACCTCCGCTACAATTAGAAAAATCTACCCCGCCTTCATGCTCGGCAGCTCCGTCGGCAACT
TTTCCGACGGCAAGATGGGAAGATTTTTCAATCACACACTGGTGCTGCTGCCCGATGGCTGTGGCACACT
GCTGAGGGCTTTCTATTGTATTCTGGAACCTAGATCCGGAAACCATTGCCCCGCCGGCAACAGCTACACC
TCCTTCGCCACATATCACACCCCCGCTACCGATTGCAGCGATGGCAACTACAATAGAAACGCCTCTCTGA
ACTCCTTTAAAGAGTACTTCAATCTCAGAAATTGCACATTCATGTACACATATAACATCACAGAGGACGA
AATCCTCGAGTGGTTTGGAATTACCCAGACCGCTCAAGGCGTGCATCTGTTCAGCAGCAGATATGTCGAT
CTGTACGGCGGAAACATGTTCCAGTTCGCTACACTCCCCGTCTACGACACCATCAAATACTATAGCATTA
TTCCCCATAGCATCAGATCCATCCAGAGCGATAGAAAGGCTTGGGCTGCCTTTTATGTGTACAAGCTGCA
GCCTCTGACATTTCTGCTGGATTTTAGCGTGGACGGCTACATTAGAAGAGCCATCGATTGTGGCTTCAAC
GATCTGAGCCAACTCCATTGTAGCTACGAGAGCTTCGACGTCGAATCCGGCGTGTACTCCGTCAGCTCCT
TCGAGGCCAAACCCAGCGGATCCGTCGTGGAGCAAGCCGAAGGC
[627 nt withheld, positions 2565-3191]
TTCGCTAACGACACAAAGATCGCCAGCCAGCTCGGAAATTGCGTCGAATACAGCCTCTACGGCGTGAGCG
GAAGGGGCGTGTTCCAGAACTGTACCGCTGTCGGCGTGAGACAACAGAGGTTCGTCTACGACGCCTACCA
GAATCTCGTGGGCTACTATTCCGATGACGGCAACTATTACTGTCTGAGAGCTTGTGTGAGCGTGCCCGTG
AGCGTGATTTACGACAAAGAGACCAAAACCCATGCCACACTGTTCGGAAGCGTGGCTTGCGAACATATTA
GCAGCACCATGAGCCAGTATAGCAGAAGCACAAGATCCATGCTGAAGAGAAGAGATTCCACATATGGCCC
TCTGCAGACACCCGTCGGCTGTGTCCTCGGACTGGTCAATTCCTCCCTCTTTGTCGAGGATTGCAAGCTC
CCTCTGGGACAGTCTCTGTGTGCTCTGCCCGACACACCTTCCACACTGACCCCTAGATCCGTGAGAAGCG
TCCCCGGCGAAATGAGGCTGGCCTCCATTGCTTTTAACCACCCTATCCAAGTGGATCAACTCAATAGCAG
CTACTTCAAACTGTCCATCCCCACCAATTTCTCCTTTGGCGTCACCCAAGAGTACATCCAAACCACCATC
CAGAAGGTGACCGTGGATTGCAAACAGTACGTGTGCAACGGATTCCAGAAATGCGAGCAGCTGCTGAGAG
AGTATGGACAGTTCTGCTCCAAGATCAATCAAGCTCTGCATGGCGCCAATCTGAGGCAAGACGACTCCGT
GAGAAATCTGTTTGCCAGCGTGAAGAGCAGCCAGAGCTCCCCTATCATCCCCGGCTTTGGAGGAGATTTC
AACCTCACACTGCTGGAACCCGTGAGCATCTCCACCGGATCTAGAAGCGCTAGATCCGCTATCGAGGATC
TGCTGTTCGACAAGGTGACCATCGCCGACCCCGGATACATGCAAGGCTATGACGACTGCATGCAGCAAGG
CCCCGCTTCCGCTAGGGATCTGATTTGCGCTCAGTATGTGGCTGGCTATAAAGTGCTGCCCCCTCTGATG
GACGTGAATATGGAGGCTGCCTACACAAGCTCTCTGCTCGGCTCCATCGCCGGCGTGGGCTGGACAGCCG
GACTGTCCTCCTTTGCCGCTATCCCCTTTGCTCAAAGCATCTTCTACAGACTCAACGGCGTGGGAATTAC
ACAGCAAGTGCTGAGCGAGAATCAGAAACTCATCGCTAACAAATTTAACCAAGCTCTGGGCGCCATGCAG
ACCGGATTTACAACCACAAACGAAGCCTTCCAGAAGGTGCAAGACGCTGTCAACAACAATGCCCAAGCCC
TCAGCAAACTGGCCAGCGAACTGAGCAATACCTTTGGAGCCATCAGCGCCAGCATTGGCGATATCATCCA
GAGGCTCGACGTGCTGGAACAAGATGCCCAGATCGACAGACTCATCAACGGAAGGCTCACAACACTCAAC
GCCTTTGTGGCCCAGCAGCTGGTCAGATCCGAATCCGCCGCTCTGTCCGCTCAACTCGCTAAGGACAAGG
TCAACGAATGCGTCAAGGCCCAGAGCAAGAGGAGCGGCTTTTGCGGCCAAGGCACCCACATTGTGAGCTT
CGTGGTCAACGCTCCCAACGGACTCTACTTCATGCACGTCGGATACTACCCCAGCAATCACATTGAGGTG
GTGTCCGCCTACGGACTGTGTGATGCTGCCAACCCCACAAACTGCATCGCTCCCGTCAACGGCTACTTTA
TTAAGACCAACAACACAAGGATTGTGGACGAGTGGAGCTACACCGGAAGCTCCTTCTACGCTCCCGAGCC
CATCACCTCTCTGAATACCAAGTATGTCGCCCCCCAAGTGACCTACCAGAACATTAGCACCAATCTCCCC
CCCCCTCTGCTGGGAAACAGCACCGGAATTGATTTCCAAGACGAGCTCGATGAGTTCTTTAAAAACGTGA
GCACCTCCATTCCTAACTTCGGATCTCTGACCCAGATCAATACCACACTGCTCGATCTCACCTACGAGAT
GCTGTCTCTGCAGCAAGTGGTGAAAGCTCTCAACGAGTCCTACATCGACCTCAAGGAGCTGGGCAACTAC
ACATATTACAACAAGTGGCCTTGGTACATCTGGCTGGGCTTTATCGCCGGACTGGTCGCTCTCGCCCTCT
GCGTGTTCTTTATTCTGTGCTGTACCGGCTGCGGAACCAACTGCATGGGCAAGCTCAAGTGTAACAGATG
CTGCGATAGATATGAGGAATACGACCTCGAGCCTCACAAGGTCCACGTGCACTGATGTCTTCCTGGAGCT
CCAGTCATTGACTATAACGTCTCAGATCTTTTTCCCTCTGCCAAAAATTATGGGGACATCATGAAGCCCC
TTGAGCATCTGACTTCTGGCTAATAAAGGAAATTTATTTTCATTGCAATAGTGTGTTGGAATTTTTTGTG
TCTCTCACTCGGAAGGACATATGGGAGGGCAAATCATTTAAAACATCAGAATGAGTATTTGGTTTAGAGT
TTGGCAACATATGCCCATATGCTGGCTGCCATGAACAAAGGTTGGCTATAAAGAGGTCATCAGTATATGA
AACAGCCCCCTGCTGTCCATTCCTTATTCCATAGAAAAGCCTTGACTTGAGGTTAGATTTTTTTTATATT
TTGTTTTGTGTTATTTTTTTCTTTAACATCCCTAAAATTTTCCTTACATGTTTTACTAGCCAGATTTTTC
CTCCTCTCCTGACTACTCCCAGTCATAGCTGTCCCTCTTCTCTTATGGAGATCCCTCGACGGATCGGCCG
CAATTCGTAATCATGTCATAGCTGTTTCCTGTGTGAAATTGTTATCCGCTCACAATTCCACACAACATAC
GAGCCGGAAGCATAAAGTGTAAAGCCTGGGGTGCCTAATGAGTGAGCTAACTCACATTAATTGCGTTGCG
CTCACTGCCCGCTTTCCAGTCGGGAAACCTGTCGTGCCAGCTGCATTAATGAATCGGCCAACGCGCGGGG
AGAGGCGGTTTGCGTATTGGGCGCTCTTCCGCTTCCTCGCTCACTGACTCGCTGCGCTCGGTCGTTCGGC
TGCGGCGAGCGGTATCAGCTCACTCAAAGGCGGTAATACGGTTATCCACAGAATCAGGGGATAACGCAGG
AAAGAACATGTGAGCAAAAGGCCAGCAAAAGGCCAGGAACCGTAAAAAGGCCGCGTTGCTGGCGTTTTTC
CATAGGCTCCGCCCCCCTGACGAGCATCACAAAAATCGACGCTCAAGTCAGAGGTGGCGAAACCCGACAG
GACTATAAAGATACCAGGCGTTTCCCCCTGGAAGCTCCCTCGTGCGCTCTCCTGTTCCGACCCTGCCGCT
TACCGGATACCTGTCCGCCTTTCTCCCTTCGGGAAGCGTGGCGCTTTCTCATAGCTCACGCTGTAGGTAT
CTCAGTTCGGTGTAGGTCGTTCGCTCCAAGCTGGGCTGTGTGCACGAACCCCCCGTTCAGCCCGACCGCT
GCGCCTTATCCGGTAACTATCGTCTTGAGTCCAACCCGGTAAGACACGACTTATCGCCACTGGCAGCAGC
CACTGGTAACAGGATTAGCAGAGCGAGGTATGTAGGCGGTGCTACAGAGTTCTTGAAGTGGTGGCCTAAC
TACGGCTACACTAGAAGAACAGTATTTGGTATCTGCGCTCTGCTGAAGCCAGTTACCTTCGGAAAAAGAG
TTGGTAGCTCTTGATCCGGCAAACAAACCACCGCTGGTAGCGGTGGTTTTTTTGTTTGCAAGCAGCAGAT
TACGCGCAGAAAAAAAGGATCTCAAGAAGATCCTTTGATCTTTTCTACGGGGTCTGACGCTCAGTGGAAC
GAAAACTCACGTTAAGGGATTTTGGTCATGAGATTATCAAAAAGGATCTTCACCTAGATCCTTTTAAATT
AAAAATGAAGTTTTAAATCAATCTAAAGTATATATGAGTAAACTTGGTCTGACAGTTACCAATGCTTAAT
CAGTGAGGCACCTATCTCAGCGATCTGTCTATTTCGTTCATCCATAGTTGCCTGACTCCCCGTCGTGTAG
ATAACTACGATACGGGAGGGCTTACCATCTGGCCCCAGTGCTGCAATGATACCGCGAGACCCACGCTCAC
CGGCACCAGATTTATCAGCAATAAACCAGCCAGCCGGAAGGGCCGAGCGCAGAAGTGGTCCTGCAACTTT
ATCCGCCTCCATCCAGTCTATTAATTGTTGCCGGGAAGCTAGAGTAAGTAGTTCGCCAGTTAATAGTTTG
CGCAACGTTGTTGCCATTGCTACAGGCATCGTGGTGTCACGCTCGTCGTTTGGTATGGCTTCATTCAGCT
CCGGTTCCCAACGATCAAGGCGAGTTACATGATCCCCCATGTTGTGCAAAAAAGCGGTTAGCTCCTTCGG
TCCTCCGATCGTTGTCAGAAGTAAGTTGGCCGCAGTGTTATCACTCATGGTTATGGCAGCACTGCATAAT
TCTCTTACTGTCATGCCATCCGTAAGATGCTTTTCTGTGACTGGTGAGTACTCAACCAAGTCATTCTGAG
AATAGTGTATGCGGCGACCGAGTTGCTCTTGCCCGGCGTCAATACGGGATAATACCGCGCCACATAGCAG
AACTTTAAAAGTGCTCATCATTGGAAAACGTTCTTCGGGGCGAAAACTCTCAAGGATCTTACCGCTGTTG
AGATCCAGTTCGATGTAACCCACTCGTGCACCCAACTGATCTTCAGCATCTTTTACTTTCACCAGCGTTT
CTGGGTGAGCAAAAACAGGAAGGCAAAATGCCGCAAAAAAGGGAATAAGGGCGACACGGAAATGTTGAAT
ACTCATACTCTTCCTTTTTCAATATTATTGAAGCATTTATCAGGGTTATTGTCTCATGAGCGGATACATA
TTTGAATGTATTTAGAAAAATAAACAAATAGGGGTTCCGCGCACATTTCCCCGAAAAGTGCCACCTAAAT
TGTAAGCGTTAATATTTTGTTAAAATTCGCGTTAAATTTTTGTTAAATCAGCTCATTTTTTAACCAATAG
GCCGAAATCGGCAAAATCCCTTATAAATCAAAAGAATAGACCGAGATAGGGT
[37 nt withheld, positions 8284-8320]
AAAGAACGTGGACTCCAACGTCAAAGG
[49 nt withheld, positions 8348-8396]
T
[91 nt withheld, positions 8398-8488]
G
[124 nt withheld, positions 8490-8613]
CCCATTCGCCATTCAGGCTGCGCAACTGTTGGGAAGGGCGATCGGTGCGGGCCTCTTCGCTATTACGCCA
GCTGGCGAAAGGGGGATGTGCTGCAAGGCGATTAAGTTGGGTAACGCCAGGGTTTTCCCAGTCACGACGT
TGTAAAACGACGGCCAGTGAGCGCGCGTAATACGACTCACTATAGGGCGAATTGGAGCTCCACCGCGGTG
